Addgene plasmid #115086: BRI1 BRI1_pECIA2
Purpose: Bait vector BRI1 BRI1_pECIA2 should be used with prey vector BRI1 BRI1_pECIA14.
Depositing lab: Youssef Belkhadir. Depositing organization: Gregor Mendel Institute of Molecular Plant Biology. Publication: An extracellular network of Arabidopsis leucine-rich repeat receptor kinases. Smakowska-Luzan E, Mott GA, Parys K, Stegmann M, Howton TC, Layeghifard M, Neuhold J, Lehner A, Kong J, Grunwald K, Weinberger N, Satbhai SB, Mayer D, Busch W, Madalinski M, Stolt-Bergner P, Provart NJ, Mukhtar MS, Zipfel C, Desveaux D, Guttman DS, Belkhadir Y. Nature. 2018 Jan 18;553(7688):342-346. doi: 10.1038/nature25184. Epub 2018 Jan 10. PubMed 29320478.
Backbone
  Vector backbone: pECIA2
  Backbone manufacturer: Chris Garcia (Addgene plasmid # 47032)
  Vector type: Insect Expression
Growth in bacteria
  Bacterial resistance: Ampicillin, 100 μg/mL
  Growth temperature: 37°C
  Growth strain: DH5alpha
  Copy number: High Copy
Gene/Insert
  Gene/Insert name: AT4G39400
  Species: A. thaliana (mustard weed)
  Entrez Gene: BRI1 (a.k.a. AT4G39400, ATBRI1, BIN1, BR INSENSITIVE 1, BRASSINOSTEROID INSENSITIVE 1, CABBAGE 2, CBB2, DWARF 2, DWF2, F23K16.30, F23K16_30)
  Promoter: Metallothionein (Copper-Inducible)
  Tag / fusion protein: Fc, V5 and hexahistidine tags (C terminal on backbone)
  Cloning method: Ligation Independent Cloning
Terms and licenses: Academic/Nonprofit Terms; Industry Terms: Not Available to Industry
Depositor comments: Plasmid for secreted expression in Drosophila cell culture by induction via CuSO4. Insert is an extracellular domain of indicated LRR-RK, C-terminally tagged with Fc, V5 and hexahistidine tags. Insert Protein Sequence: MVSAIVLYVLLAAAAHSAFAAMGSQSLYREIHQLISFKDVLPDKNLLPDWSSNKNPCTFDGVTCRDDKVTSIDLSSKPLNVGFSAVSSSLLSLTGLESLFLSNSHINGSVSGFKCSASLTSLDLSRNSLSGPVTTLTSLGSCSGLKFLNVSSNTLDFPGKVSGGLKLNSLEVLDLSANSISGANVVGWVLSDGCGELKHLAISGNKISGDVDVSRCVNLEFLDVSSNNFSTGIPFLGDCSALQHLDISGNKLSGDFSRAISTCTELKLLNISSNQFVGPIPPLPLKSLQYLSLAENKFTGEIPDFLSGACDTLTGLDLSGNHFYGAVPPFFGSCSLLESLALSSNNFSGELPMDTLLKMRGLKVLDLSFNEFSGELPESLTNLSASLLTLDLSSNNFSGPILPNLCQNPKNTLQELYLQNNGFTGKIPPTLSNCSELVSLHLSFNYLSGTIPSSLGSLSKLRDLKLWLNMLEGEIPQELMYVKTLETLILDFNDLTGEIPSGLSNCTNLNWISLSNNRLTGEIPKWIGRLENLAILKLSNNSFSGNIPAELGDCRSLIWLDLNTNLFNGTIPAAMFKQSGKIAANFIAGKRYVYIKNDGMKKECHGAGNLLEFQGIRSEQLNRLSTRNPCNITSRVYGGHTSPTFDNNGSMMFLDMSYNMLSGYIPKEIGSMPYLFILNLGHNDISGSIPDEVGDLRGLNILDLSSNKLDGRIPQAMSALTMLTEIDLSNNNLSGPIPEMGQFETFPPAKFLNNPGLCGYPLPRCDPSNADGYAHHQRSHGRR
How to cite: BRI1 BRI1_pECIA2 was a gift from Youssef Belkhadir (Addgene plasmid # 115086 ; http://n2t.net/addgene:115086 ; RRID:Addgene_115086)
