[The description below was written by a language model from this plasmid's Addgene catalogue record and pLannotate feature annotations shown in this document.]
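Description:
BRI1 BRI1_pECIA2 is an insect-cell expression plasmid built on the pECIA2 backbone, designed for secreted production of a plant receptor ectodomain in Drosophila cell culture. In bacteria it is maintained as a high-copy plasmid through a ColE1/pUC-type origin and selected with ampicillin via the β-lactamase gene. The remaining backbone annotations (lac promoter and operator, and fragments of lacZα, lacI, rop and bom) are remnants of its pUC/pBR322-derived cloning ancestry and are not part of the expression unit.

The expression cassette is driven by the Drosophila metallothionein promoter, which is induced by adding copper sulfate to the culture. Downstream, the feature table annotates a BiP signal sequence followed directly by a baculovirus GP64 signal sequence, which direct the product into the secretory pathway. The insert is the extracellular leucine-rich repeat domain of Arabidopsis thaliana BRI1 (AT4G39400), the brassinosteroid receptor kinase, introduced by ligation-independent cloning; the transmembrane and kinase regions are not included. It is fused at its C terminus to a human IgG1 Fc fragment, a V5 epitope and a hexahistidine tag. The His tag is listed in the catalogue entry but not picked up in the feature table. An SV40 polyadenylation signal is annotated downstream of the coding region, on the opposite strand.

The construct serves as the Fc-tagged "bait" in an extracellular interaction assay and is meant to be paired with the corresponding pECIA14 "prey" vector. It belongs to a collection used to map interactions among the ectodomains of Arabidopsis leucine-rich repeat receptor kinases.
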