Features (pLannotate 1.2.2; 19 found; start..end, strand, type, name):
     23..449     +  promoter       MT promoter: Drosophila metallothionein promoter
    467..520     +  sig_peptide    BiP signal sequence: Drosophila BiP signal sequence
    521..580     +  sig_peptide    GP64 signal sequence: signal sequence from the baculovirus envelope glycoprotein GP64; Autographa californica gp64
    572..2869    +  CDS            BRI1 (fragment): BRI1_ARATH - Experimental evidence at protein level: Swiss-Prot protein existence level 1. Receptor with a dual specificity kinase activity acting on both serine/threonine- and tyrosine-containing substrates. Regulates, in response to brassinosteroid binding, a signaling cascade involved in plant development, including expression of light- and stress-regulated genes, promotion of cell elongation, normal leaf and chloroplast senescence, and flowering. Binds brassinolide, and less effectively castasterone, but not 2,3,22,23-O-tetramethylbrassinolide or ecdysone. May be involved in a feedback reg
   2900..3580    +  CDS            IGHG1 (fragment): IGHG1_HUMAN - Experimental evidence at protein level: Swiss-Prot protein existence level 1. Constant region of immunoglobulin heavy chains. Immunoglobulins, also known as antibodies, are membrane-bound or secreted glycoproteins produced by B lymphocytes. In the recognition phase of humoral immunity, the membrane-bound immunoglobulins serve as receptors which, upon binding of a specific antigen, trigger the clonal expansion and differentiation of B lymphocytes into immunoglobulins- secreting plasma cells. Secreted immunoglobulins mediate the effector phase of humoral immunity, which results in
   3599..3640    +  CDS            V5 tag: epitope tag from simian virus 5
   3740..3874    -  polyA_signal   SV40 poly(A) signal: SV40 polyadenylation signal
   3897..3981    -  CDS            large T antigen (fragment): large T antigen from SV40 (simian virus 40)
   3981..4005    +  misc_feature   MCS (fragment): pUC18/19 multiple cloning site
   4042..4058    -  protein_bind   lac operator: The lac repressor binds to the lac operator to inhibit transcription in E. coli. This inhibition can be relieved by adding lactose or isopropyl-β-D-thiogalactopyranoside (IPTG). lac repressor encoded by lacI
   4066..4096    -  promoter       lac promoter: promoter for the E. coli lac operon
   4111..4132    -  protein_bind   CAP binding site: CAP binding activates transcription in the presence of cAMP. E. coli catabolite activator protein
   4145..4237    -  CDS            lacI (fragment): lac repressor; lacI; The lac repressor binds to the lac operator to inhibit transcription in E. coli. This inhibition can be relieved by adding lactose or isopropyl-β-D-thiogalactopyranoside (IPTG).
   4420..5008    -  rep_origin     ori: high-copy-number ColE1/pMB1/pBR322/pUC origin of replication
   5179..6039    -  CDS            AmpR: β-lactamase; bla; confers resistance to ampicillin, carbenicillin, and related antibiotics
   6040..6144    -  promoter       AmpR promoter: bla
   6239..6274    +  CDS            rop (fragment): Rop protein, which maintains plasmids at low copy number; rop
   6376..6475    +  misc_feature   bom (fragment): basis of mobility region from pBR322
   6481..21      -  CDS            lacZα (fragment) (across the origin): LacZα fragment of β-galactosidase; lacZ fragment
>Addgene plasmid #115086 | BRI1 BRI1_pECIA2 | addgene full sequence | sequence record 298777 | Addgene NGS Result
GTAAAACGACGGCCAGTGAATTAATTCGTTGCAGGACAGGATGTGGTGCCCGATGTGACTAGCTCTTTGC
TGCAGGCCGTCCTATCCTCTGGTTCCGATAAGAGACCCAGAACTCCGGCCCCCCACCGCCCACCGCCACC
CCCATACATATGTGGTACGCAAGTAAGAGTGCCTGCGCATGCCCCATGTGCCCCACCAAGAGCTTTGCAT
CCCATACAAGTCCCCAAAGTGGAGAACCGAACCAATTCTTCGCGGGCAGAACAAAAGCTTCTGCACACGT
CTCCACTCGAATTTGGAGCCGGCCGGCGTGTGCAAAAGAGGTGAATCGAACGAAAGACCCGTGTGTAAAG
CCGCGTTTCCAAAATGTATAAAACCGAGAGCATCTGGCCAATGTGCATCAGTTGTGGTCAGCAGCAAAAT
CAAGTGAATCATCTCAGTGCAACTAAAGGGGGGATCCGATCTCAATATGAAGTTATGCATATTACTGGCC
GTCGTGGCCTTTGTTGGCCTCTCGCTCGGGATGGTAAGCGCTATTGTTTTATATGTGCTTTTGGCGGCGG
CGGCGCATTCTGCCTTTGCGGCCATGGGTAGCCAGAGCCTGTACCGCGAAATTCACCAGCTGATTTCTTT
CAAAGATGTGCTGCCGGACAAAAACCTGCTGCCGGATTGGAGCAGCAACAAAAACCCGTGCACCTTCGAT
GGCGTGACCTGCCGTGATGATAAAGTGACCAGCATCGATCTGAGCAGCAAACCGCTGAACGTGGGCTTCA
GCGCCGTGAGCAGCAGCCTGCTGTCTCTGACCGGCCTGGAAAGCCTGTTCCTGAGCAACAGCCACATCAA
CGGCAGCGTGAGCGGCTTCAAATGCAGCGCCAGCCTGACCAGCCTGGATCTGTCTCGCAACAGCCTGAGC
GGTCCGGTGACCACCCTGACCAGTCTGGGCAGCTGCAGCGGCCTGAAATTCCTGAACGTGTCCAGCAACA
CCCTGGATTTCCCGGGCAAAGTGTCTGGCGGTCTGAAACTGAACAGCCTGGAAGTGCTGGATCTGAGCGC
CAACAGCATCAGCGGCGCCAACGTGGTGGGCTGGGTGCTGTCTGATGGCTGCGGCGAACTGAAACACCTG
GCCATCAGCGGCAACAAAATCAGCGGTGATGTGGATGTGAGCCGCTGCGTGAACCTGGAATTCCTGGATG
TGTCCTCCAACAACTTCAGCACCGGCATCCCGTTTCTGGGCGATTGCAGCGCCCTGCAGCACCTGGATAT
CTCTGGCAACAAACTGAGCGGCGATTTCAGCCGCGCCATCAGCACCTGCACGGAACTGAAACTGCTGAAC
ATCAGCAGCAACCAGTTCGTGGGCCCAATTCCGCCACTGCCGCTGAAAAGCCTGCAGTACCTGAGCCTGG
CCGAAAACAAATTCACCGGCGAAATCCCGGATTTCCTGAGCGGCGCCTGCGATACCCTGACGGGCCTGGA
CCTGAGCGGCAACCACTTCTACGGCGCCGTGCCGCCGTTCTTCGGTAGCTGCTCTCTGCTGGAAAGTCTG
GCCCTGTCTAGCAACAACTTCTCTGGCGAACTGCCGATGGATACCCTGCTGAAAATGCGTGGTCTGAAAG
TCCTGGACCTGTCCTTCAACGAATTCAGCGGTGAGCTGCCGGAATCTCTGACCAACCTGAGCGCCTCTCT
GCTGACCCTGGATCTGAGTTCGAACAACTTCAGTGGCCCGATCCTGCCGAACCTGTGCCAGAACCCGAAA
AACACCCTGCAAGAACTGTACCTGCAGAACAACGGCTTCACCGGCAAAATTCCGCCGACCCTGAGCAACT
GCAGCGAACTGGTGTCTCTGCACCTGAGCTTCAACTACCTGTCTGGCACCATCCCGAGCAGCCTGGGCAG
CCTGAGCAAACTGCGTGATCTGAAACTGTGGCTGAACATGCTGGAAGGCGAAATTCCGCAAGAACTGATG
TACGTCAAAACCCTGGAAACCCTGATTCTGGACTTCAACGATCTGACCGGTGAAATTCCGAGCGGCCTGT
CTAACTGCACCAACCTGAACTGGATCAGCCTGAGTAACAACCGCCTGACGGGTGAAATCCCGAAATGGAT
CGGCCGCCTGGAAAACCTGGCGATCCTGAAACTGTCCAACAACAGCTTCAGTGGTAATATTCCAGCGGAA
CTGGGCGACTGTCGTAGCCTGATCTGGCTGGACCTGAACACCAACCTGTTCAACGGCACCATTCCGGCCG
CTATGTTCAAACAGAGCGGCAAAATCGCCGCCAACTTCATTGCCGGCAAACGCTACGTGTACATCAAAAA
CGATGGCATGAAAAAAGAATGCCACGGTGCCGGCAACCTGCTGGAATTTCAGGGCATCCGCAGCGAACAG
CTGAACCGCCTGAGCACCCGCAACCCGTGCAACATCACCAGCCGCGTGTACGGCGGCCACACCAGCCCGA
CCTTCGATAACAACGGCTCTATGATGTTCCTGGATATGAGCTACAACATGCTGTCTGGCTACATTCCGAA
AGAAATCGGCAGCATGCCGTACCTGTTCATCCTGAACCTGGGCCACAACGATATCAGCGGCAGCATCCCG
GATGAAGTGGGCGATCTGCGCGGTCTGAACATTCTGGATCTGTCGAGCAACAAACTGGATGGCCGCATCC
CGCAGGCCATGAGCGCCCTGACCATGCTGACCGAAATCGACCTGTCGAACAACAACCTGTCCGGCCCGAT
TCCGGAAATGGGCCAGTTCGAAACCTTTCCGCCGGCTAAATTTCTGAACAACCCGGGCCTGTGCGGCTAC
CCGCTGCCGCGCTGCGATCCGAGCAACGCCGATGGCTACGCCCACCATCAGCGCAGCCACGGCCGTCGCC
TGGAGGTGCTGTTCCAGGGACCAGGGAGCGACAAAACTCACACATGCCCACCGTGCCCAGCACCTGAACT
CCTGGGGGGACCGTCAGTCTTCCTCTTCCCCCCAAAACCCAAGGACACCCTCATGATCTCCCGGACCCCT
GAGGTCACATGCGTGGTGGTGGACGTGAGCCACGAAGACCCTGAGGTCAAGTTCAACTGGTACGTGGACG
GCGTGGAGGTGCATAATGCCAAGACAAAGCCGCGGGAGGAGCAGTACAACAGCACGTACCGTGTGGTCAG
CGTCCTCACCGTCCTGCACCAGGACTGGCTGAATGGCAAGGAGTACAAGTGCAAGGTCTCCAACAAAGCC
CTCCCAGCCCCCATCGAGAAAACCATCTCCAAAGCCAAAGGGCAGCCCCGAGAACCACAGGTGTACACCC
TGCCCCCATCCCGGGAGGAGATGACCAAGAACCAGGTCAGCCTGACCTGCCTGGTCAAAGGCTTCTATCC
CAGCGACATCGCCGTGGAGTGGGAGAGCAATGGGCAGCCGGAGAACAACTACAAGACCACGCCTCCCGTG
CTGGACTCCGACGGCTCCTTCTTCCTCTACAGCAAGCTCACCGTGGACAAGAGCAGGTGGCAGCAGGGGA
ACGTCTTCTCATGCTCCGTGATGCATGAGGGTCTGCACAACCACTACACGCAGAAGAGCCTCTCCCTGTC
TCCGGGTAAATCTAGAGGGCCCTTCGAAGGTAAGCCTATCCCTAACCCTCTCCTCGGTCTCGATTCTACG
CGTACCGGTCATCATCACCATCACCATTGAGTTTAAACCCGCTGATCAGCCTCGACTGTGCCTTCTAAGG
CCTGAGCTCGCTGATCAGCCTCGATCGAGGATCCAGACATGATAAGATACATTGATGAGTTTGGACAAAC
CACAACTAGAATGCAGTGAAAAAAATGCTTTATTTGTGAAATTTGTGATGCTATTGCTTTATTTGTAACC
ATTATAAGCTGCAATAAACAAGTTAACAACAACAATTGCATTCATTTTATGTTTCAGGTTCAGGGGGAGG
TGTGGGAGGTTTTTTAAAGCAAGTAAAACCTCTACAAATGTGGTATGGCTGATTATGATCAGTCGACCTG
CAGGCATGCAAGCTTGGCGTAATCATGGTAATAGCTGTTTCCTGTGTGAAATTGTTATCCGCTCACAATT
CCACACAACATACGAGCCGGAAGCATAAAGTGTAAAGCCTGGGGTGCCTAATGAGTGAGCTAACTCACAT
TAATTGCGTTGCGCTCACTGCCCGCTTTCCAGTCGGGAAACCTGTCGTGCCAGCTGCATTAATGAATCGG
CCAACGCGCGGGGAGAGGCGGTTTGCGTATTGGGCGCTCTTCCGCTTCCTCGCTCACTGACTCGCTGCGC
TCGGTCGTTCGGCTGCGGCGAGCGGTATCAGCTCACTCAAAGGCGGTAATACGGTTATCCACAGAATCAG
GGGATAACGCAGGAAAGAACATGTGAGCAAAAGGCCAGCAAAAGGCCAGGAACCGTAAAAAGGCCGCGTT
GCTGGCGTTTTTCCATAGGCTCCGCCCCCCTGACGAGCATCACAAAAATCGACGCTCAAGTCAGAGGTGG
CGAAACCCGACAGGACTATAAAGATACCAGGCGTTTCCCCCTGGAAGCTCCCTCGTGCGCTCTCCTGTTC
CGACCCTGCCGCTTACCGGATACCTGTCCGCCTTTCTCCCTTCGGGAAGCGTGGCGCTTTCTCATAGCTC
ACGCTGTAGGTATCTCAGTTCGGTGTAGGTCGTTCGCTCCAAGCTGGGCTGTGTGCACGAACCCCCCGTT
CAGCCCGACCGCTGCGCCTTATCCGGTAACTATCGTCTTGAGTCCAACCCGGTAAGACACGACTTATCGC
CACTGGCAGCAGCCACTGGTAACAGGATTAGCAGAGCGAGGTATGTAGGCGGTGCTACAGAGTTCTTGAA
GTGGTGGCCTAACTACGGCTACACTAGAAGAACAGTATTTGGTATCTGCGCTCTGCTGAAGCCAGTTACC
TTCGGAAAAAGAGTTGGTAGCTCTTGATCCGGCAAACAAACCACCGCTGGTAGCGGTGGTTTTTTTGTTT
GCAAGCAGCAGATTACGCGCAGAAAAAAAGGATCTCAAGAAGATCCTTTGATCTTTTCTACGGGGTCTGA
CGCTCAGTGGAACGAAAACTCACGTTAAGGGATTTTGGTCATGAGATTATCAAAAAGGATCTTCACCTAG
ATCCTTTTAAATTAAAAATGAAGTTTTAAATCAATCTAAAGTATATATGAGTAAACTTGGTCTGACAGTT
ACCAATGCTTAATCAGTGAGGCACCTATCTCAGCGATCTGTCTATTTCGTTCATCCATAGTTGCCTGACT
CCCCGTCGTGTAGATAACTACGATACGGGAGGGCTTACCATCTGGCCCCAGTGCTGCAATGATACCGCGA
GACCCACGCTCACCGGCTCCAGATTTATCAGCAATAAACCAGCCAGCCGGAAGGGCCGAGCGCAGAAGTG
GTCCTGCAACTTTATCCGCCTCCATCCAGTCTATTAATTGTTGCCGGGAAGCTAGAGTAAGTAGTTCGCC
AGTTAATAGTTTGCGCAACGTTGTTGCCATTGCTACAGGCATCGTGGTGTCACGCTCGTCGTTTGGTATG
GCTTCATTCAGCTCCGGTTCCCAACGATCAAGGCGAGTTACATGATCCCCCATGTTGTGCAAAAAAGCGG
TTAGCTCCTTCGGTCCTCCGATCGTTGTCAGAAGTAAGTTGGCCGCAGTGTTATCACTCATGGTTATGGC
AGCACTGCATAATTCTCTTACTGTCATGCCATCCGTAAGATGCTTTTCTGTGACTGGTGAGTACTCAACC
AAGTCATTCTGAGAATAGTGTATGCGGCGACCGAGTTGCTCTTGCCCGGCGTCAATACGGGATAATACCG
CGCCACATAGCAGAACTTTAAAAGTGCTCATCATTGGAAAACGTTCTTCGGGGCGAAAACTCTCAAGGAT
CTTACCGCTGTTGAGATCCAGTTCGATGTAACCCACTCGTGCACCCAACTGATCTTCAGCATCTTTTACT
TTCACCAGCGTTTCTGGGTGAGCAAAAACAGGAAGGCAAAATGCCGCAAAAAAGGGAATAAGGGCGACAC
GGAAATGTTGAATACTCATACTCTTCCTTTTTCAATATTATTGAAGCATTTATCAGGGTTATTGTCTCAT
GAGCGGATACATATTTGAATGTATTTAGAAAAATAAACAAATAGGGGTTCCGCGCACATTTCCCCGAAAA
GTGCCACCTGACGTCTAAGAAACCATTATTATCATGACATTAACCTATAAAAATAGGCGTATCACGAGGC
CCTTTCGTCTCGCGCGTTTCGGTGATGACGGTGAAAACCTCTGACACATGCAGCTCCCGGAGACGGTCAC
AGCTTGTCTGTAAGCGGATGCCGGGAGCAGACAAGCCCGTCAGGGCGCGTCAGCGGGTGTTGGCGGGTGT
CGGGGCTGGCTTAACTATGCGGCATCAGAGCAGATTGTACTGAGAGTGCACCATATGCGGTGTGAAATAC
CGCACAGATGCGTAAGGAGAAAATACCGCATCAGGCGCCATTCGCCATTCAGGCTGCGCAACTGTTGGGA
AGGGCGATCGGTGCGGGCCTCTTCGCTATTACGCCAGCTGGCGAAAGGGGGATGTGCTGCAAGGCGATTA
AGTTGGGTAACGCCAGGGTTTTCCCAGTCACGACGTT
